>Addgene plasmid #55534 | mTurquoise-ATG14-N-18 | addgene full sequence | sequence record 350023 | Addgene NGS Result
CGTTACATAACTTACGGTAAATGGCCCGCCTGGCTGACCGCCCAACGACCCCCGCCCATTGACGTCAATA
ATGACGTATGTTCCCATAGTAACGCCAATAGGGACTTTCCATTGACGTCAATGGGTGGAGTATTTACGGT
AAACTGCCCACTTGGCAGTACATCAAGTGTATCATATGCCAAGTACGCCCCCTATTGACGTCAATGACGG
TAAATGGCCCGCCTGGCATTATGCCCAGTACATGACCTTATGGGACTTTCCTACTTGGCAGTACATCTAC
GTATTAGTCATCGCTATTACCATGGTGATGCGGTTTTGGCAGTACATCAATGGGCGTGGATAGCGGTTTG
ACTCACGGGGATTTCCAAGTCTCCACCCCATTGACGTCAATGGGAGTTTGTTTTGGCACCAAAATCAACG
GGACTTTCCAAAATGTCGTAACAACTCCGCCCCATTGACGCAAATGGGCGGTAGGCGTGTACGGTGGGAG
GTCTATATAAGCAGAGCTGGTTTAGTGAACCGTCAGATCCGCTAGCACCGCCATGGCGTCTCCCAGTGGG
AAGGGAGCCCGGGCGCTGGAGGCTCCTGGCTGCGGGCCCCGGCCGCTCGCCCGGGACCTGGTGGACTCCG
TGGACGATGCGGAGGGGCTGTACGTGGCTGTGGAGCGCTGCCCGCTGTGCAACACTACCCGCCGGCGGCT
GACCTGCGCCAAATGCGTTCAGAGCGGCGATTTCGTCTACTTCGACGGCCGCGACCGGGAGAGGTTTATC
GACAAGAAGGAAAGGTTAAGCCGACTTAAGAGCAAGCAAGAAGAATTTCAGAAAGAAGTGTTAAAAGCTA
TGGAAGGAAAATGGATAACAGATCAGTTGAGATGGAAAATAATGTCCTGCAAGATGAGGATTGAACAGTT
AAAACAAACAATATGTAAAGGAAATGAAGAAATGGAGAAAAATTCTGAAGGCCTTCTCAAAACCAAGGAA
AAGAATCAGAAGCTTTACAGTCGAGCACAACGGCACCAAGAGAAAAAGGAGAAGATTCAGAGGCATAATC
GCAAACTTGGTGACCTGGTAGAAAAAAAGACCATTGACTTAAGAAGTCATTATGAGCGTCTGGCAAATCT
TCGACGATCCCATATATTAGAGCTCACCTCTGTCATTTTTCCAATCGAGGAAGTAAAGACGGGTGTGAGA
GACCCCGCAGATGTGTCTTCAGAGAGTGACAGTGCCATGACCTCCAGCACTGTGAGCAAGCTTGCTGAAG
CCCGGAGGACAACTTACCTCTCAGGACGATGGGTCTGTGACGATCACAACGGAGACACCAGCATTAGCAT
TACAGGGCCTTGGATTAGCCTCCCTAACAATGGGGACTACTCTGCCTACTACAGCTGGGTGGAGGAGAAG
AAAACAACCCAGGGGCCTGACATGGAGCAGAGTAACCCTGCCTACACCATCAGTGCTGCGCTGTGCTATG
CAACTCAGCTGGTCAACATTCTGTCTCATATACTTGATGTAAATCTTCCCAAAAAGCTCTGCAACAGTGA
ATTTTGTGGCGAAAATCTAAGCAAGCAGAAATTTACTCGAGCAGTGAAGAAACTGAATGCAAATATTCTT
TACCTTTGTTTTTCTCAGCATGTAAATTTAGATCAATTACAACCACTGCATACCCTCAGGAATCTAATGT
ACCTGGTCAGTCCAAGCTCTGAACACCTAGGCAGGTCAGGGCCCTTTGAAGTACGAGCAGACCTTGAGGA
GTCCATGGAATTTGTGGATCCCGGAGTTGCTGGAGAATCAGATGAGAGCGGAGATGAGCGCGTCAGCGAT
GAAGAAACCGACCTGGGCACAGACTGGGAGAACTTGCCTAGTCCCCGGTTTTGTGATATCCCTTCCCAGT
CTGTGGAAGTCTCCCAGAGTCAGAGCACCCAGGCGTCCCCACCCATCGCGAGCAGCAGTGCAGGTGGGAT
GATCTCCTCTGCAGCAGCCTCGGTGACCTCCTGGTTTAAAGCTTACACTGGACACCGTAGCAGAATTCTG
CAGTCGACGGTACCGCGGGCCCGGGATCCACCGGTCGCCACCATGGTGAGCAAGGGCGAGGAGCTGTTCA
CCGGGGTGGTGCCCATCCTGGTCGAGCTGGACGGCGACGTAAACGGCCACAAGTTCAGCGTGTCCGGCGA
GGGCGAGGGCGATGCCACCTACGGCAAGCTGACCCTGAAGTTCATCTGCACCACCGGCAAGCTGCCCGTG
CCCTGGCCCACCCTCGTGACCACCCTGTCCTGGGGCGTGCAGTGCTTCGCCCGCTACCCCGACCACATGA
AGCAGCACGACTTCTTCAAGTCCGCCATGCCCGAAGGCTACGTCCAGGAGCGCACCATCTTCTTCAAGGA
CGACGGCAACTACAAGACCCGCGCCGAGGTGAAGTTCGAGGGCGACACCCTGGTGAACCGCATCGAGCTG
AAGGGCATCGACTTCAAGGAGGACGGCAACATCCTGGGGCACAAGCTGGAGTACAACTACATCAGCGACA
ACGTCTATATCACCGCCGACAAGCAGAAGAACGGCATCAAGGCCAACTTCAAGATCCGCCACAACATCGA
GGACGGCGGCGTGCAGCTCGCCGACCACTACCAGCAGAACACCCCCATCGGCGACGGCCCCGTGCTGCTG
CCCGACAACCACTACCTGAGCACCCAGTCCAAGCTGAGCAAAGACCCCAACGAGAAGCGCGATCACATGG
TCCTGCTGGAGTTCGTGACCGCCGCCGGGATCACTCTCGGCATGGACGAGCTGTACAAGTAAAGCGGCCG
CGACTCTAGATCATAATCAGCCATACCACATTTGTAGAGGTTTTACTTGCTTTAAAAAACCTCCCACACC
TCCCCCTGAACCTGAAACATAAAATGAATGCAATTGTTGTTGTTAACTTGTTTATTGCAGCTTATAATGG
TTACAAATAAAGCAATAGCATCACAAATTTCACAAATAAAGCATTTTTTTCACTGCATTCTAGTTGTGGT
TTGTCCAAACTCATCAATGTATCTTAAGGCGTAAATTGTAAGCGTTAATATTTTGTTAAAATTCGCGTTA
AATTTTTGTTAAATCAGCTCATTTTTTAACCAATAGGCCGAAATCGGCAAAATCCCTTATAAATCAAAAG
AATAGACCGAGATAGGGT
[37 nt withheld, positions 3169-3205]
AAAGAACGTGGACTCCAACGTCAAAGG
[49 nt withheld, positions 3233-3281]
T
[91 nt withheld, positions 3283-3373]
G
[124 nt withheld, positions 3375-3498]
CAGGTGGCACTTTTCGGGGAAATGTGCGCGGAACCCCTATTTGTTTATTTTTCTAAATACATTCAAATAT
GTATCCGCTCATGAGACAATAACCCTGATAAATGCTTCAATAATATTGAAAAAGGAAGAGTCCTGAGGCG
GAAAGAACCAGCTGTGGAATGTGTGTCAGTTAGGGTGTGGAAAGTCCCCAGGCTCCCCAGCAGGCAGAAG
TATGCAAAGCATGCATCTCAATTAGTCAGCAACCAGGTGTGGAAAGTCCCCAGGCTCCCCAGCAGGCAGA
AGTATGCAAAGCATGCATCTCAATTAGTCAGCAACCATAGTCCCGCCCCTAACTCCGCCCATCCCGCCCC
TAACTCCGCCCAGTTCCGCCCATTCTCCGCCCCATGGCTGACTAATTTTTTTTATTTATGCAGAGGCCGA
GGCCGCCTCGGCCTCTGAGCTATTCCAGAAGTAGTGAGGAGGCTTTTTTGGAGGCCTAGGCTTTTGCAAA
GATCGATCAAGAGACAGGATGAGGATCGTTTCGCATGATTGAACAAGATGGATTGCACGCAGGTTCTCCG
GCCGCTTGGGTGGAGAGGCTATTCGGCTATGACTGGGCACAACAGACAATCGGCTGCTCTGATGCCGCCG
TGTTCCGGCTGTCAGCGCAGGGGCGCCCGGTTCTTTTTGTCAAGACCGACCTGTCCGGTGCCCTGAATGA
ACTGCAAGACGAGGCAGCGCGGCTATCGTGGCTGGCCACGACGGGCGTTCCTTGCGCAGCTGTGCTCGAC
GTTGTCACTGAAGCGGGAAGGGACTGGCTGCTATTGGGCGAAGTGCCGGGGCAGGATCTCCTGTCATCTC
ACCTTGCTCCTGCCGAGAAAGTATCCATCATGGCTGATGCAATGCGGCGGCTGCATACGCTTGATCCGGC
TACCTGCCCATTCGACCACCAAGCGAAACATCGCATCGAGCGAGCACGTACTCGGATGGAAGCCGGTCTT
GTCGATCAGGATGATCTGGACGAAGAGCATCAGGGGCTCGCGCCAGCCGAACTGTTCGCCAGGCTCAAGG
CGAGCATGCCCGACGGCGAGGATCTCGTCGTGACCCATGGCGATGCCTGCTTGCCGAATATCATGGTGGA
AAATGGCCGCTTTTCTGGATTCATCGACTGTGGCCGGCTGGGTGTGGCGGACCGCTATCAGGACATAGCG
TTGGCTACCCGTGATATTGCTGAAGAGCTTGGCGGCGAATGGGCTGACCGCTTCCTCGTGCTTTACGGTA
TCGCCGCTCCCGATTCGCAGCGCATCGCCTTCTATCGCCTTCTTGACGAGTTCTTCTGAGCGGGACTCTG
GGGTTCGAAATGACCGACCAAGCGACGCCCAACCTGCCATCACGAGATTTCGATTCCACCGCCGCCTTCT
ATGAAAGGTTGGGCTTCGGAATCGTTTTCCGGGACGCCGGCTGGATGATCCTCCAGCGCGGGGATCTCAT
GCTGGAGTTCTTCGCCCACCCTAGGGGGAGGCTAACTGAAACACGGAAGGAGACAATACCGGAAGGAACC
CGCGCTATGACGGCAATAAAAAGACAGAATAAAACGCACGGTGTTGGGTCGTTTGTTCATAAACGCGGGG
TTCGGTCCCAGGGCTGGCACTCTGTCGATACCCCACCGAGACCCCATTGGGGCCAATACGCCCGCGTTTC
TTCCTTTTCCCCACCCCACCCCCCAAGTTCGGGTGAAGGCCCAGGGCTCGCAGCCAACGTCGGGGCGGCA
GGCCCTGCCATAGCCTCAGGTTACTCATATATACTTTAGATTGATTTAAAACTTCATTTTTAATTTAAAA
GGATCTAGGTGAAGATCCTTTTTGATAATCTCATGACCAAAATCCCTTAACGTGAGTTTTCGTTCCACTG
AGCGTCAGACCCCGTAGAAAAGATCAAAGGATCTTCTTGAGATCCTTTTTTTCTGCGCGTAATCTGCTGC
TTGCAAACAAAAAAACCACCGCTACCAGCGGTGGTTTGTTTGCCGGATCAAGAGCTACCAACTCTTTTTC
CGAAGGTAACTGGCTTCAGCAGAGCGCAGATACCAAATACTGTTCTTCTAGTGTAGCCGTAGTTAGGCCA
CCACTTCAAGAACTCTGTAGCACCGCCTACATACCTCGCTCTGCTAATCCTGTTACCAGTGGCTGCTGCC
AGTGGCGATAAGTCGTGTCTTACCGGGTTGGACTCAAGACGATAGTTACCGGATAAGGCGCAGCGGTCGG
GCTGAACGGGGGGTTCGTGCACACAGCCCAGCTTGGAGCGAACGACCTACACCGAACTGAGATACCTACA
GCGTGAGCTATGAGAAAGCGCCACGCTTCCCGAAGGGAGAAAGGCGGACAGGTATCCGGTAAGCGGCAGG
GTCGGAACAGGAGAGCGCACGAGGGAGCTTCCAGGGGGAAACGCCTGGTATCTTTATAGTCCTGTCGGGT
TTCGCCACCTCTGACTTGAGCGTCGATTTTTGTGATGCTCGTCAGGGGGGCGGAGCCTATGGAAAAACGC
CAGCAACGCGGCCTTTTTACGGTTCCTGGCCTTTTGCTGGCCTTTTGCTCACATGTTCTTTCCTGCGTTA
TCCCCTGATTCTGTGGATAACCGTATTACCGCCATGCATTAGTTATTAATAGTAATCAATTACGGGGTCA
TTAGTTCATAGCCCATATATGGAGTTCCG
Features (pLannotate 1.2.2; 16 found; start..end, strand, type, name):
      1..304     +  enhancer       CMV enhancer: human cytomegalovirus immediate early enhancer
    305..508     +  promoter       CMV promoter: human cytomegalovirus (CMV) immediate early promoter
    543..2018    +  CDS            ATG14: BAKOR_HUMAN - Also known as ATG14L From Homo sapiens (Human).
   2023..2059    +  misc_feature   MCS (fragment): multiple cloning site
   2073..2792    +  CDS            mTurquoise: enhanced monomeric variant of CFP (Goedhart et al., 2010) mammalian codon-optimized
   2809..2892    +  CDS            large T antigen (fragment): large T antigen from SV40 (simian virus 40)
   2915..3036    +  polyA_signal   SV40 poly(A) signal: SV40 polyadenylation signal
   3070..3498    -  rep_origin     f1 ori (sequence partly withheld): f1 bacteriophage origin of replication; arrow indicates direction of (+) strand synthesis
   3525..3629    +  promoter       AmpR promoter: bla
   3631..3988    +  promoter       SV40 promoter: SV40 enhancer and early promoter
   4023..4817    +  CDS            NeoR/KanR: aminoglycoside phosphotransferase from Tn5; aph(3')-II (or nptII); confers resistance to neomycin, kanamycin, and G418 (Geneticin®)
   4838..4990    +  CDS            ble (fragment): BLE_KLEPN - Experimental evidence at protein level: Swiss-Prot protein existence level 1. Binding protein with a strong affinity to the bleomycin family of antibiotics. Binds to CL990; an antimitotic-antibiotic compound. From Klebsiella pneumoniae.
   5049..5096    +  polyA_signal   HSV TK poly(A) signal: herpes simplex virus thymidine kinase polyadenylation signal (Cole and Stacy, 1985)
   5187..5203    -  polyA_signal   bGH poly(A) signal (fragment): bovine growth hormone polyadenylation signal
   5425..6013    +  rep_origin     ori: high-copy-number ColE1/pMB1/pBR322/pUC origin of replication
   6128..6187    +  enhancer       CMV enhancer (fragment): human cytomegalovirus immediate early enhancer
