[The description below was written by a language model from this plasmid's Addgene catalogue record and pLannotate feature annotations shown in this document.]
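Description:
mTurquoise-ATG14-N-18 is a mammalian expression plasmid built on the mTurquoise-N1 backbone, an N1-style fluorescent protein fusion vector. The sequenced record is 6,187 nt. It replicates in E. coli at high copy from a ColE1/pUC-type origin and also carries an f1 phage origin. A single NeoR/KanR gene (Tn5 aminoglycoside phosphotransferase) provides both selections. It is driven by a bacterial bla-type promoter for kanamycin resistance in bacteria, and by the SV40 enhancer/early promoter, with an HSV TK polyadenylation signal, for G418 selection of transfected mammalian cells. The annotation also flags short fragments of ble, SV40 large T antigen and a bGH poly(A) signal. These appear to be backbone remnants or partial matches rather than functional elements.

The payload is the human ATG14 coding sequence (also known as ATG14L or BARKOR), placed downstream of the human cytomegalovirus immediate early enhancer and promoter. ATG14 is followed by a short stretch of residual multiple cloning site that acts as a linker, and then by mTurquoise, a mammalian codon-optimized, enhanced monomeric cyan fluorescent protein. The fluorescent protein is therefore fused to the C terminus of ATG14. The "18" in the name probably refers to the linker length, although the record does not say so. Transcripts are terminated by the SV40 poly(A) signal.

The construct is intended for live- or fixed-cell fluorescence imaging of ATG14 localization, with excitation at about 434 nm and emission at about 474 nm. The catalogue lists the localization category as "Membrane Receptor". ATG14 is generally known as an autophagy-related protein, so this label should be read as the depositor's category rather than a functional description. The cloning method is not recorded.
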