Addgene plasmid #55534: mTurquoise-ATG14-N-18
Purpose: Localization: Membrane Receptor, Excitation: 434, Emission: 474
Depositing lab: Michael Davidson. Depositing organization: Florida State University, Tallahassee.
Backbone
  Vector backbone: mTurquoise-N1
  Backbone size w/o insert (bp): 4750
  Vector type: Mammalian Expression
  Selectable markers: Neomycin (select with G418)
Growth in bacteria
  Bacterial resistance: Kanamycin, 50 μg/mL
  Growth temperature: 37°C
  Growth strain: DH5alpha
  Copy number: High Copy
Gene/Insert
  Gene/Insert name: ATG14 (alt name: NM_014924.4)
  Species: H. sapiens (human)
  Entrez Gene: ATG14 (a.k.a. ATG14L, BARKOR, KIAA0831)
  Promoter: CMV
  Tag / fusion protein: mTurquoise (C terminal on backbone)
  Cloning method: Unknown
  Sequencing primers: 5′ CMV-F; 3′ SV40pA-R
Terms and licenses: Academic/Nonprofit Terms; Industry Terms
Depositor comments: . Excitation = 434; Emission = 474
How to cite: mTurquoise-ATG14-N-18 was a gift from Michael Davidson (Addgene plasmid # 55534 ; http://n2t.net/addgene:55534 ; RRID:Addgene_55534)
